>Addgene plasmid #130969 | PX458-3xHA-FnCas9 | addgene full sequence | sequence record 262656 | Addgene NGS Result
GAGGGCCTATTTCCCATGATTCCTTCATATTTGCATATACGATACAAGGCTGTTAGAGAGATAATTGGAA
TTAATTTGACTGTAAACACAAAGATATTAGTACAAAATACGTGACGTAGAAAGTAATAATTTCTTGGGTA
GTTTGCAGTTTTAAAATTATGTTTTAAAATGGACTATCATATGCTTACCGTAACTTGAAAGTATTTCGAT
TTCTTGGCTTTATATATCTTGTGGAAAGGACGAAACACCGGGTCTTCGAGAAGACCTGTTTCAGTTGCGC
CGAAAGGCGCTCTGTAATCATTTAAAAGTATTTTGAACGGACCTCTGTTTGACACGTCTGTTTTTTGTTT
TAGAGCTAGAAATAGCAAGTTAAAATAAGGCTAGTCCGTTTTTAGCGCGTGCGCCAATTCTGCAGACAAA
TGGCTCTAGAGGTACCCGTTACATAACTTACGGTAAATGGCCCGCCTGGCTGACCGCCCAACGACCCCCG
CCCATTGACGTCAATAGTAACGCCAATAGGGACTTTCCATTGACGTCAATGGGTGGAGTATTTACGGTAA
ACTGCCCACTTGGCAGTACATCAAGTGTATCATATGCCAAGTACGCCCCCTATTGACGTCAATGACGGTA
AATGGCCCGCCTGGCATTGTGCCCAGTACATGACCTTATGGGACTTTCCTACTTGGCAGTACATCTACGT
ATTAGTCATCGCTATTACCATGGTCGAGGTGAGCCCCACGTTCTGCTTCACTCTCCCCATCTCCCCCCCC
TCCCCACCCCCAATTTTGTATTTATTTATTTTTTAATTATTTTGTGCAGCGATGGGGGCGGGGGGGGGGG
GGGGGCGCGCGCCAGGSGGGGCGGGGCGGGGCGAGGGGCGGGGCGGGGCGAGGCGGAGAGGTGCGGCGGC
AGCCAATCAGAGCGGCGCGCTCCGAAAGTTTCCTTTTATGGCGAGGCGGCGGCGGCGGCGGCCCTATAAA
AAGCGAAGCGCGCGGCGGGCGGGAGTCGCTGCGCGCTGCCTTCGCCCCGTGCCCCGCTCCGCCGCCGCCT
CGCGCCGCCCGCCCCGGCTCTGACTGACCGCGTTACTCCCACAGGTGAGCGGGCGGGACGGCCCTTCTCC
TCCGGGCTGTAATTAGCTGAGCAAGAGGTAAGGGTTTAAGGGATGGTTGGTTGGTGGGGTATTAATGTTT
AATTACCTGGAGCACCTGCCTGAAATCACTTTTTTTCAGGTTGGACCGGTGCCACCATGGGATCCTACCC
ATACGATGTTCCAGATTACGCTTACCCATACGATGTTCCAGATTACGCTTACCCATACGATGTTCCAGAT
TACGCTATGGCCCCAAAGAAGAAGCGGAAGGTCGGTATCCACGGAGTCCCAGCAGCCAATTTTAAGATCC
TGCCTATCGCAATCGACCTGGGCGTCAAGAATACTGGCGTGTTTAGTGCTTTTTATCAGAAGGGGACCTC
ACTGGAGAGACTGGACAATAAGAACGGAAAAGTGTATGAACTGTCCAAGGATTCTTACACTCTGCTGATG
AACAATAGGACCGCACGGAGACACCAGAGGCGAGGAATTGACAGGAAACAGCTGGTGAAGCGCCTGTTCA
AACTGATCTGGACAGAGCAGCTGAACCTGGAATGGGATAAGGACACTCAGCAGGCCATCAGCTTCCTGTT
TAATCGACGGGGATTCTCTTTTATTACTGACGGCTATAGTCCTGAGTACCTGAACATCGTGCCAGAACAG
GTCAAGGCAATCCTGATGGACATTTTCGACGATTATAATGGCGAGGACGATCTGGATTCCTACCTGAAAC
TGGCCACAGAGCAAGAGAGTAAGATCAGCGAAATCTACAACAAGCTGATGCAGAAGATCCTGGAGTTCAA
GCTGATGAAACTGTGCACCGACATCAAGGACGATAAAGTGAGTACCAAGACACTGAAAGAGATCACAAGC
TACGAGTTCGAACTGCTGGCCGATTATCTGGCTAACTACAGCGAATCCCTGAAAACCCAGAAATTTTCCT
ACACAGACAAGCAGGGCAATCTGAAAGAGCTGTCTTACTACCACCATGATAAGTACAACATCCAGGAGTT
CCTGAAGAGACACGCCACCATCAATGACAGGATTCTGGATACACTGCTGACTGACGATCTGGACATCTGG
AACTTCAACTTCGAGAAGTTCGATTTCGACAAGAACGAGGAAAAACTGCAGAATCAGGAAGATAAGGACC
ACATTCAGGCTCATCTGCACCATTTCGTGTTTGCAGTCAATAAGATCAAAAGCGAGATGGCATCCGGCGG
GCGCCATCGAAGCCAGTACTTCCAGGAAATCACCAACGTGCTGGACGAGAACAATCACCAGGAAGGCTAC
CTGAAAAACTTCTGTGAGAATCTGCATAACAAGAAGTACAGCAATCTGTCCGTGAAGAATCTGGTCAACC
TGATTGGAAATCTGTCCAACCTGGAACTGAAGCCCCTGCGCAAATACTTCAACGACAAGATCCACGCTAA
AGCAGACCATTGGGATGAGCAGAAGTTTACTGAAACCTATTGCCACTGGATTCTGGGCGAGTGGCGGGTG
GGGGTCAAGGATCAGGACAAGAAAGACGGCGCAAAGTATTCTTACAAGGACCTGTGTAACGAGCTGAAGC
AGAAAGTGACTAAGGCCGGGCTGGTGGACTTCCTGCTGGAGCTGGACCCCTGCCGAACCATTCCACCTTA
CCTGGACAACAATAACAGAAAGCCACCCAAATGTCAGAGCCTGATCCTGAATCCCAAGTTTCTGGATAAT
CAGTATCCTAACTGGCAGCAGTACCTGCAGGAGCTGAAGAAACTGCAGTCAATCCAGAACTACCTGGACA
GCTTCGAAACCGATCTGAAGGTGCTGAAAAGCTCCAAGGACCAGCCTTACTTCGTCGAGTACAAGTCTAG
TAACCAGCAGATCGCTTCCGGCCAGCGGGATTACAAGGATCTGGACGCAAGAATCCTGCAGTTCATTTTT
GACAGGGTGAAGGCCTCTGATGAGCTGCTGCTGAACGAAATCTATTTCCAGGCAAAGAAACTGAAGCAGA
AAGCCTCAAGCGAGCTGGAAAAGCTGGAGTCCTCTAAGAAACTGGACGAAGTGATCGCTAACTCTCAGCT
GAGTCAGATTCTGAAGTCTCAGCACACAAATGGAATCTTCGAGCAGGGCACTTTTCTGCATCTGGTGTGC
AAATACTATAAGCAGCGACAGAGAGCCAGGGACAGCCGCCTGTACATCATGCCTGAATATCGATACGATA
AGAAACTGCACAAGTACAACAACACCGGCCGCTTTGACGATGACAACCAGCTGCTGACATATTGTAATCA
TAAGCCCCGGCAGAAAAGATACCAGCTGCTGAACGACCTGGCAGGAGTGCTGCAGGTCTCTCCTAATTTT
CTGAAGGATAAAATCGGGTCCGATGACGATCTGTTCATTTCTAAGTGGCTGGTGGAGCACATCCGGGGCT
TTAAGAAGGCCTGCGAAGATAGCCTGAAAATCCAGAAGGATAACAGGGGACTGCTGAATCATAAGATCAA
CATTGCACGCAATACCAAGGGCAAATGCGAGAAAGAAATCTTCAACCTGATCTGTAAGATTGAGGGGAGC
GAAGATAAGAAAGGGAATTATAAGCACGGACTGGCCTACGAGCTGGGAGTGCTGCTGTTCGGAGAGCCAA
ACGAGGCCAGCAAGCCCGAATTTGATAGGAAAATCAAGAAATTCAATTCAATCTACAGCTTTGCCCAGAT
CCAGCAGATTGCCTTTGCTGAGAGGAAGGGGAATGCAAACACATGCGCCGTGTGTAGTGCAGACAACGCC
CATCGCATGCAGCAGATCAAAATTACTGAGCCAGTCGAAGATAATAAGGATAAAATCATTCTGTCAGCAA
AGGCACAGCGACTGCCTGCAATCCCAACCCGAATTGTGGATGGAGCTGTCAAGAAAATGGCTACAATTCT
GGCAAAGAATATCGTGGACGATAATTGGCAGAACATTAAGCAGGTCCTGAGCGCAAAACACCAGCTGCAT
ATCCCAATCATTACCGAGTCCAACGCCTTCGAGTTTGAACCCGCTCTGGCAGACGTGAAGGGCAAATCTC
TGAAGGATAGAAGGAAGAAAGCCCTGGAGCGAATTAGTCCCGAAAACATCTTCAAGGATAAGAACAACAG
AATCAAGGAGTTTGCTAAGGGGATTTCCGCCTACTCTGGAGCTAACCTGACAGATGGGGACTTCGATGGA
GCAAAGGAGGAACTGGATCACATCATTCCTCGCAGCCATAAGAAATATGGCACTCTGAACGACGAGGCTA
ATCTGATTTGCGTGACCCGGGGCGATAATAAGAACAAAGGGAACCGGATCTTCTGTCTGAGAGACCTGGC
CGATAATTACAAGCTGAAACAGTTTGAGACCACAGACGATCTGGAGATCGAAAAGAAAATTGCCGACACC
ATCTGGGATGCTAATAAGAAGGACTTCAAGTTCGGAAACTATCGGAGCTTCATCAATCTGACACCTCAGG
AGCAGAAAGCATTCAGACACGCCCTGTTTCTGGCTGATGAAAACCCAATCAAGCAGGCAGTGATCAGAGC
CATTAATAACCGCAACCGAACCTTCGTGAATGGCACACAGAGGTATTTTGCTGAGGTCCTGGCAAATAAC
ATCTACCTGCGCGCCAAGAAAGAAAATCTGAACACTGACAAGATCAGCTTCGATTACTTTGGAATCCCTA
CCATTGGAAACGGCCGAGGGATCGCTGAGATTCGGCAGCTGTATGAAAAGGTGGACAGTGATATCCAGGC
CTACGCTAAAGGCGACAAGCCACAGGCCTCTTATAGTCACCTGATTGATGCTATGCTGGCATTCTGCATC
GCCGCTGACGAGCATCGGAACGATGGATCTATTGGCCTGGAAATCGACAAAAACTATAGTCTGTACCCTC
TGGATAAGAATACTGGCGAGGTGTTCACCAAAGACATCTTTTCACAGATCAAGATTACCGACAACGAGTT
CAGCGATAAGAAACTGGTCAGAAAGAAAGCTATTGAAGGGTTTAACACACACAGACAGATGACTAGGGAT
GGAATCTATGCAGAGAATTACCTGCCTATCCTGATTCATAAGGAGCTGAACGAAGTGAGGAAGGGGTACA
CATGGAAAAATTCCGAGGAAATCAAAATTTTCAAGGGAAAGAAATACGACATCCAGCAGCTGAATAACCT
GGTGTATTGTCTGAAGTTTGTGGACAAACCAATCAGTATTGATATCCAGATTTCAACCCTGGAGGAACTG
AGAAACATCCTGACTACCAATAACATTGCAGCCACTGCCGAGTACTATTACATTAATCTGAAAACCCAGA
AGCTGCACGAGTATTACATCGAAAATTACAACACAGCCCTGGGGTATAAGAAATACAGCAAGGAGATGGA
GTTCCTGAGGTCCCTGGCTTATAGGTCTGAGCGCGTGAAGATCAAAAGTATTGACGATGTCAAGCAGGTC
CTGGACAAGGATTCAAACTTCATCATCGGAAAGATCACACTGCCCTTCAAGAAAGAGTGGCAGCGACTGT
ACCGGGAATGGCAGAACACAACTATCAAAGACGATTATGAGTTTCTGAAGAGCTTCTTTAATGTGAAGTC
CATTACTAAACTGCACAAGAAAGTCCGGAAAGACTTCTCTCTGCCCATCAGTACAAACGAGGGCAAGTTT
CTGGTGAAGAGAAAAACTTGGGATAATAACTTCATCTACCAGATTCTGAATGACTCAGATAGCAGGGCAG
ACGGGACTAAACCCTTCATTCCTGCCTTTGATATCAGCAAGAACGAGATTGTGGAAGCCATCATTGACAG
TTTCACCTCAAAAAACATCTTTTGGCTGCCAAAGAATATTGAGCTGCAGAAGGTGGACAACAAGAACATC
TTCGCCATTGATACCAGCAAGTGGTTTGAGGTCGAAACACCATCCGACCTGCGCGATATCGGCATTGCTA
CCATTCAGTACAAGATCGACAATAACTCACGCCCCAAGGTGCGAGTCAAACTGGATTACGTGATCGACGA
TGACAGCAAGATTAACTATTTCATGAATCACTCACTGCTGAAGAGCCGGTATCCCGACAAAGTCCTGGAG
ATCCTGAAGCAGAGCACAATCATTGAGTTCGAAAGTTCAGGGTTTAACAAAACTATTAAGGAGATGCTGG
GAATGAAGCTGGCCGGCATCTACAATGAAACCTCCAATAACAAAAGGCCGGCGGCCACGAAAAAGGCCGG
CCAGGCAAAAAAGAAAAAGGAATTCGGCAGTGGAGAGGGCAGAGGAAGTCTGCTAACATGCGGTGACGTC
GAGGAGAATCCTGGCCCAGTGAGCAAGGGCGAGGAGCTGTTCACCGGGGTGGTGCCCATCCTGGTCGAGC
TGGACGGCGACGTAAACGGCCACAAGTTCAGCGTGTCCGGCGAGGGCGAGGGCGATGCCACCTACGGCAA
GCTGACCCTGAAGTTCATCTGCACCACCGGCAAGCTGCCCGTGCCCTGGCCCACCCTCGTGACCACCCTG
ACCTACGGCGTGCAGTGCTTCAGCCGCTACCCCGACCACATGAAGCAGCACGACTTCTTCAAGTCCGCCA
TGCCCGAAGGCTACGTCCAGGAGCGCACCATCTTCTTCAAGGACGACGGCAACTACAAGACCCGCGCCGA
GGTGAAGTTCGAGGGCGACACCCTGGTGAACCGCATCGAGCTGAAGGGCATCGACTTCAAGGAGGACGGC
AACATCCTGGGGCACAAGCTGGAGTACAACTACAACAGCCACAACGTCTATATCATGGCCGACAAGCAGA
AGAACGGCATCAAGGTGAACTTCAAGATCCGCCACAACATCGAGGACGGCAGCGTGCAGCTCGCCGACCA
CTACCAGCAGAACACCCCCATCGGCGACGGCCCCGTGCTGCTGCCCGACAACCACTACCTGAGCACCCAG
TCCGCCCTGAGCAAAGACCCCAACGAGAAGCGCGATCACATGGTCCTGCTGGAGTTCGTGACCGCCGCCG
GGATCACTCTCGGCATGGACGAGCTGTACAAGGAATTCTAACTAGAGCTCGCTGATCAGCCTCGACTGTG
CCTTCTAGTTGCCAGCCATCTGTTGTTTGCCCCTCCCCCGTGCCTTCCTTGACCCTGGAAGGTGCCACTC
CCACTGTCCTTTCCTAATAAAATGAGGAAATTGCATCGCATTGTCTGAGTAGGTGTCATTCTATTCTGGG
GGGTGGGGTGGGGCAGGACAGCAAGGGGGAGGATTGGGAAGAGAATAGCAGGCATGCTGGGGAGCGGCCG
CAGGAACCCCTAGTGATGGAGTTGGCCACTCCCTCTCTGCGCGCTCGCTCGCTCACTGAGGCCGGGCGAC
CAAAGGTCGCCCGACGCCCGGGCTTTGCCCGGGCGGCCTCAGTGAGCGAGCGAGCGCGCAGCTGCCTGCA
GGGGCGCCTGATGCGGTATTTTCTCCTTACGCATCTGTGCGGTATTTCACACCGCATA
[95 nt withheld, positions 7549-7643]
T
[46 nt withheld, positions 7645-7690]
C
[141 nt withheld, positions 7692-7832]
CCTTTGACGTTGGAGTCCACGTTCTTT
[37 nt withheld, positions 7860-7896]
ACTCTATCTCGGGCTATTCTTTTGATTTATAAGGGATTTTGCCGATTTCGGTCTATTGGTTAAAAAATGA
GCTGATTTAACAAAAATTTAACGCGAATTTTAACAAAATATTAACGTTTACAATTTTATGGTGCACTCTC
AGTACAATCTGCTCTGATGCCGCATAGTTAAGCCAGCCCCGACACCCGCCAACACCCGCTGACGCGCCCT
GACGGGCTTGTCTGCTCCCGGCATCCGCTTACAGACAAGCTGTGACCGTCTCCGGGAGCTGCATGTGTCA
GAGGTTTTCACCGTCATCACCGAAACGCGCGAGACGAAAGGGCCTCGTGATACGCCTATTTTTATAGGTT
AATGTCATGATAATAATGGTTTCTTAGACGTCAGGTGGCACTTTTCGGGGAAATGTGCGCGGAACCCCTA
TTTGTTTATTTTTCTAAATACATTCAAATATGTATCCGCTCATGAGACAATAACCCTGATAAATGCTTCA
ATAATATTGAAAAAGGAAGAGTATGAGTATTCAACATTTCCGTGTCGCCCTTATTCCCTTTTTTGCGGCA
TTTTGCCTTCCTGTTTTTGCTCACCCAGAAACGCTGGTGAAAGTAAAAGATGCTGAAGATCAGTTGGGTG
CACGAGTGGGTTACATCGAACTGGATCTCAACAGCGGTAAGATCCTTGAGAGTTTTCGCCCCGAAGAACG
TTTTCCAATGATGAGCACTTTTAAAGTTCTGCTATGTGGCGCGGTATTATCCCGTATTGACGCCGGGCAA
GAGCAACTCGGTCGCCGCATACACTATTCTCAGAATGACTTGGTTGAGTACTCACCAGTCACAGAAAAGC
ATCTTACGGATGGCATGACAGTAAGAGAATTATGCAGTGCTGCCATAACCATGAGTGATAACACTGCGGC
CAACTTACTTCTGACAACGATCGGAGGACCGAAGGAGCTAACCGCTTTTTTGCACAACATGGGGGATCAT
GTAACTCGCCTTGATCGTTGGGAACCGGAGCTGAATGAAGCCATACCAAACGACGAGCGTGACACCACGA
TGCCTGTAGCAATGGCAACAACGTTGCGCAAACTATTAACTGGCGAACTACTTACTCTAGCTTCCCGGCA
ACAATTAATAGACTGGATGGAGGCGGATAAAGTTGCAGGACCACTTCTGCGCTCGGCCCTTCCGGCTGGC
TGGTTTATTGCTGATAAATCTGGAGCCGGTGAGCGTGGAAGCCGCGGTATCATTGCAGCACTGGGGCCAG
ATGGTAAGCCCTCCCGTATCGTAGTTATCTACACGACGGGGAGTCAGGCAACTATGGATGAACGAAATAG
ACAGATCGCTGAGATAGGTGCCTCACTGATTAAGCATTGGTAACTGTCAGACCAAGTTTACTCATATATA
CTTTAGATTGATTTAAAACTTCATTTTTAATTTAAAAGGATCTAGGTGAAGATCCTTTTTGATAATCTCA
TGACCAAAATCCCTTAACGTGAGTTTTCGTTCCACTGAGCGTCAGACCCCGTAGAAAAGATCAAAGGATC
TTCTTGAGATCCTTTTTTTCTGCGCGTAATCTGCTGCTTGCAAACAAAAAAACCACCGCTACCAGCGGTG
GTTTGTTTGCCGGATCAAGAGCTACCAACTCTTTTTCCGAAGGTAACTGGCTTCAGCAGAGCGCAGATAC
CAAATACTGTTCTTCTAGTGTAGCCGTAGTTAGGCCACCACTTCAAGAACTCTGTAGCACCGCCTACATA
CCTCGCTCTGCTAATCCTGTTACCAGTGGCTGCTGCCAGTGGCGATAAGTCGTGTCTTACCGGGTTGGAC
TCAAGACGATAGTTACCGGATAAGGCGCAGCGGTCGGGCTGAACGGGGGGTTCGTGCACACAGCCCAGCT
TGGAGCGAACGACCTACACCGAACTGAGATACCTACAGCGTGAGCTATGAGAAAGCGCCACGCTTCCCGA
AGGGAGAAAGGCGGACAGGTATCCGGTAAGCGGCAGGGTCGGAACAGGAGAGCGCACGAGGGAGCTTCCA
GGGGGAAACGCCTGGTATCTTTATAGTCCTGTCGGGTTTCGCCACCTCTGACTTGAGCGTCGATTTTTGT
GATGCTCGTCAGGGGGGCGGAGCCTATGGAAAAACGCCAGCAACGCGGCCTTTTTACGGTTCCTGGCCTT
TTGCTGGCCTTTTGCTCACATGT
Features (pLannotate 1.2.2; 21 found; start..end, strand, type, name):
      1..241     +  promoter       U6 promoter: RNA polymerase III promoter for human U6 snRNA
    268..340     +  misc_RNA       Fn gRNA scaffold: guide RNA scaffold for the Francisella novicida CRISPR/Cas9 system (Hirano et al., 2016)
    347..390     +  misc_RNA       gRNA scaffold (fragment): guide RNA scaffold for the Streptococcus pyogenes CRISPR/Cas9 system
    437..722     +  enhancer       CMV enhancer: human cytomegalovirus immediate early enhancer; contains an 18-bp deletion relative to the standard CMV enhancer
    724..1001    +  promoter       chicken β-actin promoter: No description available
   1002..1229    +  intron         hybrid intron: hybrid between chicken β-actin (CBA) and minute virus of mice (MMV) introns (Gray et al., 2011)
   1256..1272    +  CDS            3xHA (fragment): three tandem HA epitope tags
   1283..1299    +  CDS            3xHA (fragment): three tandem HA epitope tags
   1310..1336    +  CDS            3xHA (fragment): three tandem HA epitope tags
   1388..6271    +  CDS            FnCas9: Cas9 endonuclease from the Francisella novicida Type II CRISPR/Cas system (Hirano et al., 2016)
   6272..6319    +  CDS            nucleoplasmin NLS: bipartite nuclear localization signal from nucleoplasmin
   6389..7102    +  CDS            EGFP: EGFP is a basic (constitutively fluorescent) green fluorescent protein published in 1996, derived from Aequorea victoria. It is reported to be a rapidly-maturing weak dimer with moderate acid sensitivity.
   7136..7247    +  polyA_signal   bGH poly(A) signal: bovine growth hormone polyadenylation signal
   7352..7492    +  repeat_region  AAV2 ITR: inverted terminal repeat of adeno-associated virus serotype 2 inverted
   7497..7548    -  misc_feature   bom (fragment): basis of mobility region from pBR322
   7567..8022    +  rep_origin     f1 ori (sequence partly withheld): f1 bacteriophage origin of replication; arrow indicates direction of (+) strand synthesis
   8023..8072    -  misc_feature   bom (fragment): basis of mobility region from pBR322
   8174..8209    -  CDS            rop (fragment): Rop protein, which maintains plasmids at low copy number; rop
   8304..8408    +  promoter       AmpR promoter: bla
   8409..9269    +  CDS            AmpR: β-lactamase; bla; confers resistance to ampicillin, carbenicillin, and related antibiotics
   9440..10028   +  rep_origin     ori: high-copy-number ColE1/pMB1/pBR322/pUC origin of replication
