[The description below was written by a language model from this plasmid's Addgene catalogue record and pLannotate feature annotations shown in this document.]
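Description:
PX458-3xHA-FnCas9 is an all-in-one mammalian CRISPR expression plasmid of about 10.1 kb, built on the PX458 backbone, in which the usual Streptococcus pyogenes nuclease has been replaced by Cas9 from Francisella novicida (FnCas9). The FnCas9 coding sequence was subcloned from an earlier FnCas9 plasmid, PX408, and sits between retained AgeI and FseI sites. The plasmid is propagated in E. coli through a high-copy ColE1/pUC-type origin and selected with ampicillin via the β-lactamase gene. An f1 phage origin is also present, along with a single annotated AAV2 inverted terminal repeat downstream of the expression cassette. With only one ITR annotated, the record gives no indication that the plasmid is meant for AAV packaging.

Two transcription units make up the payload. A human U6 RNA polymerase III promoter drives a guide RNA cassette carrying the F. novicida gRNA scaffold, which serves as the cloning position for a user-supplied spacer. A short fragment of the S. pyogenes scaffold is annotated just after it, apparently a leftover from the parent vector. The second unit uses the Cbh promoter (CMV enhancer, chicken β-actin promoter and a hybrid intron) to express FnCas9 with an N-terminal 3xHA tag and NLS. At the C terminus a nucleoplasmin NLS is followed by T2A-EGFP, and the transcript ends in a bGH polyadenylation signal. The T2A peptide causes EGFP to be released as a separate protein, so green fluorescence marks transfected cells and allows their enrichment by sorting. The HA epitopes allow detection or pull-down of the nuclease. The construct is intended for FnCas9-based genome editing in mammalian cells.
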