Addgene plasmid #130969: PX458-3xHA-FnCas9
Purpose: 3xHA tagged Cas9 from F. novicida with T2A-EGFP and cloning backbone for sgRNA
Depositing lab: Debojyoti Chakraborty. Publication: Francisella novicida Cas9 interrogates genomic DNA with very high specificity and can be used for mammalian genome editing. Acharya S, Mishra A, Paul D, Ansari AH, Azhar M, Kumar M, Rauthan R, Sharma N, Aich M, Sinha D, Sharma S, Jain S, Ray A, Jain S, Ramalingam S, Maiti S, Chakraborty D. Proc Natl Acad Sci U S A. 2019 Oct 15;116(42):20959-20968. doi: 10.1073/pnas.1818461116. Epub 2019 Sep 30. PubMed 31570623.
Backbone
  Vector backbone: PX458
  Backbone size w/o insert (bp): 5023
  Total vector size (bp): 10091
  Vector type: Mammalian Expression, CRISPR
Growth in bacteria
  Bacterial resistance: Ampicillin, 100 μg/mL
  Growth temperature: 37°C
  Growth strain: DH5alpha
  Copy number: Unknown
Gene/Insert
  Gene/Insert name: FnCas9 (alt name: FnCas9b)
  Species: Synthetic; Francisella tularensis subsp. novicida
  Insert size (bp): 5068
  Promoter: Cbh
  Tag / fusion protein: 3xHA-NLS (N terminal on insert); NLS-T2A-EGFP (C terminal on insert)
  Cloning method: Restriction Enzyme; 5′ cloning site AgeI (not destroyed); 3′ cloning site FseI (not destroyed)
  Sequencing primers: 5′ CBA Forward 5' CTCCGGGCTGTAATTAGCTG 3'
Resource information
  A portion of this plasmid was derived from a plasmid made by: FnCas9 gene was subcloned from PX408, a gift from Feng Zhang
Terms and licenses: Academic/Nonprofit Terms; Industry Terms: Not Available to Industry
How to cite: PX458-3xHA-FnCas9 was a gift from Debojyoti Chakraborty (Addgene plasmid # 130969 ; http://n2t.net/addgene:130969 ; RRID:Addgene_130969)
