>Addgene plasmid #130969 | PX458-3xHA-FnCas9 | depositor partial sequence | sequence record 257450 | CBA Forward 5' CTCCGGGCTGTAATTAGCTG 3'
ACCGGTGCCACCATGGGATCCTACCCATACGATGTTCCAGATTACGCTTACCCATACGATGTTCCAGATT
ACGCTTACCCATACGATGTTCCAGATTACGCTATGGCCCCAAAGAAGAAGCGGAAGGTCGGTATCCACGG
AGTCCCAGCAGCCAATTTTAAGATCCTGCCTATCGCAATCGACCTGGGCGTCAAGAATACTGGCGTGTTT
AGTGCTTTTTATCAGAAGGGGACCTCACTGGAGAGACTGGACAATAAGAACGGAAAAGTGTATGAACTGT
CCAAGGATTCTTACACTCTGCTGATGAACAATAGGACCGCACGGAGACACCAGAGGCGAGGAATTGACAG
GAAACAGCTGGTGAAGCGCCTGTTCAAACTGATCTGGACAGAGCAGCTGAACCTGGAATGGGATAAGGAC
ACTCAGCAGGCCATCAGCTTCCTGTTTAATCGACGGGGATTCTCTTTTATTACTGACGGCTATAGTCCTG
AGTACCTGAACATCGTGCCAGAACAGGTCAAGGCAATCCTGATGGACATTTTCGACGATTATAATGGCGA
GGACGATCTGGATTCCTACCTGAAACTGGCCACAGAGCAAGAGAGTAAGATCAGCGAAATCTACAAC
